>Addgene plasmid #113951 | pCEP4-HA-Flag-natT1R2 a22-end_S212N | depositor full sequence | sequence record 215164 | pCEP4-HA-Flag-natT1R2 a22-end_S212N sequence 12946 bps
GCCGGCAAGGCCGGATCCAGACATGATAAGATACATTGATGAGTTTGGACAAACCACAACTAGAATGCAG
TGAAAAAAATGCTTTATTTGTGAAATTTGTGATGCTATTGCTTTATTTGTAACCATTATAAGCTGCAATA
AACAAGTTAACAACAACAATTGCATTCATTTTATGTTTCAGGTTCAGGGGGAGGTGGGGAGGTTTTTTAA
AGCAAGTAAAACCTCTACAAATGTGGTATGGCTGATTATGATCCGGCTGCCTCGCGCGTTTCGGTGATGA
CGGTGAAAACCTCTGACACATGCAGCTCCCGGAGACGGTCACAGCTTGTCTGTAAGCGGATGCCGGGAGC
AGACAAGCCCGTCAGGGCGCGTCAGCGGGTGTTGGCGGGTGTCGGGGCGCAGCCATGACCGGTCGACTCT
AGAGCCCCGCCGCCGGACGAACTAAACCTGACTACGGCATCTCTGCCCCTTCTTCGCTGGTACGAGGAGC
GCTTTTGTTTTGTATTCGGGGCAGTGCATGTAATCCCTTCAGTTGGTTGGTACAACTTGCCAACTGGGCC
CTGTTCCACATGTGACACGGGGGGGGACCAAACACAAAGGGGTTCTCTGACTGTAGTTGACATCCTTATA
AATGGATGTGCACATTTGCCAACACTGAGTGGCTTTCATCCTGGAGCAGACTTTGCATGCTGTGGACTGC
AACACAACATTGCCTTTATGTGTAACTCTTGGCTGAAGCTCTTACACCAATGCTGGGGGACATGTACCTC
CCAGGGGCCCAGGAAGACTACGGGAGGCTACACCAACGTCAATCAGAGGGGCCTGTGTAGCTACCGATAA
GCGGACCCTCAAGAGGGCATTAGCAATAGTGTTTATAAGGCCCCCTTGTTAACCCTAAACGGGTAGCATA
TGCTTCCCGGGTAGTAGTATATACTATCCAGACTAACCCTAATTCAATAGCATATGTTACCCAACGGGAA
GCATATGCTATCGAATTAGGGTTAGTAAAAGGGTCCTAAGGAACAGCGATATCTCCCACCCCATGAGCTG
TCACGGTTTTATTTACATGGGGTCAGGATTCCACGAGGGTAGTGAACCATTTTAGTCACAAGGGCAGTGG
CTGAAGATCAAGGAGCGGGCAGTGAACTCTCCTGAATCTTCGCCTGCTTCTTCATTCTCCTTCGTTTAGC
TAATAGAATAACTGCTGAGTTGTGAACAGTAAGGTGTATGTGAGGTGCTCGAAAACAAGGTTTCAGGTGA
CGCCCCCAGAATAAAATTTGGACGGGGGGTTCAGTGGTGGCATTGTGCTATGACACCAATATAACCCTCA
CAAACCCCTTGGGCAATAAATACTAGTGTAGGAATGAAACATTCTGAATATCTTTAACAATAGAAATCCA
TGGGGTGGGGACAAGCCGTAAAGACTGGATGTCCATCTCACACGAATTTATGGCTATGGGCAACACATAA
TCCTAGTGCAATATGATACTGGGGTTATTAAGATGTGTCCCAGGCAGGGACCAAGACAGGTGAACCATGT
TGTTACACTCTATTTGTAACAAGGGGAAAGAGAGTGGACGCCGACAGCAGCGGACTCCACTGGTTGTCTC
TAACACCCCCGAAAATTAAACGGGGCTCCACGCCAATGGGGCCCATAAACAAAGACAAGTGGCCACTCTT
TTTTTTGAAATTGTGGAGTGGGGGCACGCGTCAGCCCCCACACGCCGCCCTGCGGTTTTGGACTGTAAAA
TAAGGGTGTAATAACTTGGCTGATTGTAACCCCGCTAACCACTGCGGTCAAACCACTTGCCCACAAAACC
ACTAATGGCACCCCGGGGAATACCTGCATAAGTAGGTGGGCGGGCCAAGATAGGGGCGCGATTGCTGCGA
TCTGGAGGACAAATTACACACACTTGCGCCTGAGCGCCAAGCACAGGGTTGTTGGTCCTCATATTCACGA
GGTCGCTGAGAGCACGGTGGGCTAATGTTGCCATGGGTAGCATATACTACCCAAATATCTGGATAGCATA
TGCTATCCTAATCTATATCTGGGTAGCATAGGCTATCCTAATCTATATCTGGGTAGCATATGCTATCCTA
ATCTATATCTGGGTAGTATATGCTATCCTAATTTATATCTGGGTAGCATAGGCTATCCTAATCTATATCT
GGGTAGCATATGCTATCCTAATCTATATCTGGGTAGTATATGCTATCCTAATCTGTATCCGGGTAGCATA
TGCTATCCTAATAGAGATTAGGGTAGTATATGCTATCCTAATTTATATCTGGGTAGCATATACTACCCAA
ATATCTGGATAGCATATGCTATCCTAATCTATATCTGGGTAGCATATGCTATCCTAATCTATATCTGGGT
AGCATAGGCTATCCTAATCTATATCTGGGTAGCATATGCTATCCTAATCTATATCTGGGTAGTATATGCT
ATCCTAATTTATATCTGGGTAGCATAGGCTATCCTAATCTATATCTGGGTAGCATATGCTATCCTAATCT
ATATCTGGGTAGTATATGCTATCCTAATCTGTATCCGGGTAGCATATGCTATCCTCATGCATATACAGTC
AGCATATGATACCCAGTAGTAGAGTGGGAGTGCTATCCTTTGCATATGCCGCCACCTCCCAAGGGGGCGT
GAATTTTCGCTGCTTGTCCTTTTCCTGCATGCTGGTTGCTCCCATTCTTAGGTGAATTTAAGGAGGCCAG
GCTAAAGCCGTCGCATGTCTGATTGCTCACCAGGTAAATGTCGCTAATGTTTTCCAACGCGAGAAGGTGT
TGAGCGCGGAGCTGAGTGACGTGACAACATGGGTATGCCCAATTGCCCCATGTTGGGAGGACGAAAATGG
TGACAAGACAGATGGCCAGAAATACACCAACAGCACGCATGATGTCTACTGGGGATTTATTCTTTAGTGC
GGGGGAATACACGGCTTTTAATACGATTGAGGGCGTCTCCTAACAAGTTACATCACTCCTGCCCTTCCTC
ACCCTCATCTCCATCACCTCCTTCATCTCCGTCATCTCCGTCATCACCCTCCGCGGCAGCCCCTTCCACC
ATAGGTGGAAACCAGGGAGGCAAATCTACTCCATCGTCAAAGCTGCACACAGTCACCCTGATATTGCAGG
TAGGAGCGGGCTTTGTCATAACAAGGTCCTTAATCGCATCCTTCAAAACCTCAGCAAATATATGAGTTTG
TAAAAAGACCATGAAATAACAGACAATGGACTCCCTTAGCGGGCCAGGTTGTGGGCCGGGTCCAGGGGCC
ATTCCAAAGGGGAGACGACTCAATGGTGTAAGACGACATTGTGGAATAGCAAGGGCAGTTCCTCGCCTTA
GGTTGTAAAGGGAGGTCTTACTACCTCCATATACGAACACACCGGCGACCCAAGTTCCTTCGTCGGTAGT
CCTTTCTACGTGACTCCTAGCCAGGAGAGCTCTTAAACCTTCTGCAATGTTCTCAAATTTCGGGTTGGAA
CCTCCTTGACCACGATGCTTTCCAAACCACCCTCCTTTTTTGCGCCTGCCTCCATCACCCTGACCCCGGG
GTCCAGTGCTTGGGCCTTCTCCTGGGTCATCTGCGGGGCCCTGCTCTATCGCTCCCGGGGGCACGTCAGG
CTCACCATCTGGGCCACCTTCTTGGTGGTATTCAAAATAATCGGCTTCCCCTACAGGGTGGAAAAATGGC
CTTCTACCTGGAGGGGGCCTGCGCGGTGGAGACCCGGATGATGATGACTGACTACTGGGACTCCTGGGCC
TCTTTTCTCCACGTCCACGACCTCTCCCCCTGGCTCTTTCACGACTTCCCCCCCTGGCTCTTTCACGTCC
TCTACCCCGGCGGCCTCCACTACCTCCTCGACCCCGGCCTCCACTACCTCCTCGACCCCGGCCTCCACTG
CCTCCTCGACCCCGGCCTCCACCTCCTGCTCCTGCCCCTCCTGCTCCTGCCCCTCCTCCTGCTCCTGCCC
CTCCTGCCCCTCCTGCTCCTGCCCCTCCTGCCCCTCCTGCTCCTGCCCCTCCTGCCCCTCCTGCTCCTGC
CCCTCCTGCCCCTCCTCCTGCTCCTGCCCCTCCTGCCCCTCCTCCTGCTCCTGCCCCTCCTGCCCCTCCT
GCTCCTGCCCCTCCTGCCCCTCCTGCTCCTGCCCCTCCTGCCCCTCCTGCTCCTGCCCCTCCTGCTCCTG
CCCCTCCTGCTCCTGCCCCTCCTGCTCCTGCCCCTCCTGCCCCTCCTGCCCCTCCTCCTGCTCCTGCCCC
TCCTGCTCCTGCCCCTCCTGCCCCTCCTGCCCCTCCTGCTCCTGCCCCTCCTCCTGCTCCTGCCCCTCCT
GCCCCTCCTGCCCCTCCTCCTGCTCCTGCCCCTCCTGCCCCTCCTCCTGCTCCTGCCCCTCCTCCTGCTC
CTGCCCCTCCTGCCCCTCCTGCCCCTCCTCCTGCTCCTGCCCCTCCTGCCCCTCCTCCTGCTCCTGCCCC
TCCTCCTGCTCCTGCCCCTCCTGCCCCTCCTGCCCCTCCTCCTGCTCCTGCCCCTCCTCCTGCTCCTGCC
CCTCCTGCCCCTCCTGCCCCTCCTGCCCCTCCTCCTGCTCCTGCCCCTCCTCCTGCTCCTGCCCCTCCTG
CTCCTGCCCCTCCCGCTCCTGCTCCTGCTCCTGTTCCACCGTGGGTCCCTTTGCAGCCAATGCAACTTGG
ACGTTTTTGGGGTCTCCGGACACCATCTCTATGTCTTGGCCCTGATCCTGAGCCGCCCGGGGCTCCTGGT
CTTCCGCCTCCTCGTCCTCGTCCTCTTCCCCGTCCTCGTCCATGGTTATCACCCCCTCTTCTTTGAGGTC
CACTGCCGCCGGAGCCTTCTGGTCCAGATGTGTCTCCCTTCTCTCCTAGGCCATTTCCAGGTCCTGTACC
TGGCCCCTCGTCAGACATGATTCACACTAAAAGAGATCAATAGACATCTTTATTAGACGACGCTCAGTGA
ATACAGGGAGTGCAGACTCCTGCCCCCTCCAACAGCCCCCCCACCCTCATCCCCTTCATGGTCGCTGTCA
GACAGATCCAGGTCTGAAAATTCCCCATCCTCCGAACCATCCTCGTCCTCATCACCAATTACTCGCAGCC
CGGAAAACTCCCGCTGAACATCCTCAAGATTTGCGTCCTGAGCCTCAAGCCAGGCCTCAAATTCCTCGTC
CCCCTTTTTGCTGGACGGTAGGGATGGGGATTCTCGGGACCCCTCCTCTTCCTCTTCAAGGTCACCAGAC
AGAGATGCTACTGGGGCAACGGAAGAAAAGCTGGGTGCGGCCTGTGAGGATCAGCTTATCGATGATAAGC
TGTCAAACATGAGAATTCTTGAAGACGAAAGGGCCTCGTGATACGCCTATTTTTATAGGTTAATGTCATG
ATAATAATGGTTTCTTAGACGTCAGGTGGCACTTTTCGGGGAAATGTGCGCGGAACCCCTATTTGTTTAT
TTTTCTAAATACATTCAAATATGTATCCGCTCATGAGACAATAACCCTGATAAATGCTTCAATAATATTG
AAAAAGGAAGAGTATGAGTATTCAACATTTCCGTGTCGCCCTTATTCCCTTTTTTGCGGCATTTTGCCTT
CCTGTTTTTGCTCACCCAGAAACGCTGGTGAAAGTAAAAGATGCTGAAGATCAGTTGGGTGCACGAGTGG
GTTACATCGAACTGGATCTCAACAGCGGTAAGATCCTTGAGAGTTTTCGCCCCGAAGAACGTTTTCCAAT
GATGAGCACTTTTAAAGTTCTGCTATGTGGCGCGGTATTATCCCGTGTTGACGCCGGGCAAGAGCAACTC
GGTCGCCGCATACACTATTCTCAGAATGACTTGGTTGAGTACTCACCAGTCACAGAAAAGCATCTTACGG
ATGGCATGACAGTAAGAGAATTATGCAGTGCTGCCATAACCATGAGTGATAACACTGCGGCCAACTTACT
TCTGACAACGATCGGAGGACCGAAGGAGCTAACCGCTTTTTTGCACAACATGGGGGATCATGTAACTCGC
CTTGATCGTTGGGAACCGGAGCTGAATGAAGCCATACCAAACGACGAGCGTGACACCACGATGCCTGCAG
CAATGGCAACAACGTTGCGCAAACTATTAACTGGCGAACTACTTACTCTAGCTTCCCGGCAACAATTAAT
AGACTGGATGGAGGCGGATAAAGTTGCAGGACCACTTCTGCGCTCGGCCCTTCCGGCTGGCTGGTTTATT
GCTGATAAATCTGGAGCCGGTGAGCGTGGGTCTCGCGGTATCATTGCAGCACTGGGGCCAGATGGTAAGC
CCTCCCGTATCGTAGTTATCTACACGACGGGGAGTCAGGCAACTATGGATGAACGAAATAGACAGATCGC
TGAGATAGGTGCCTCACTGATTAAGCATTGGTAACTGTCAGACCAAGTTTACTCATATATACTTTAGATT
GATTTAAAACTTCATTTTTAATTTAAAAGGATCTAGGTGAAGATCCTTTTTGATAATCTCATGACCAAAA
TCCCTTAACGTGAGTTTTCGTTCCACTGAGCGTCAGACCCCGTAGAAAAGATCAAAGGATCTTCTTGAGA
TCCTTTTTTTCTGCGCGTAATCTGCTGCTTGCAAACAAAAAAACCACCGCTACCAGCGGTGGTTTGTTTG
CCGGATCAAGAGCTACCAACTCTTTTTCCGAAGGTAACTGGCTTCAGCAGAGCGCAGATACCAAATACTG
TCCTTCTAGTGTAGCCGTAGTTAGGCCACCACTTCAAGAACTCTGTAGCACCGCCTACATACCTCGCTCT
GCTAATCCTGTTACCAGTGGCTGCTGCCAGTGGCGATAAGTCGTGTCTTACCGGGTTGGACTCAAGACGA
TAGTTACCGGATAAGGCGCAGCGGTCGGGCTGAACGGGGGGTTCGTGCACACAGCCCAGCTTGGAGCGAA
CGACCTACACCGAACTGAGATACCTACAGCGTGAGCTATGAGAAAGCGCCACGCTTCCCGAAGGGAGAAA
GGCGGACAGGTATCCGGTAAGCGGCAGGGTCGGAACAGGAGAGCGCACGAGGGAGCTTCCAGGGGGAAAC
GCCTGGTATCTTTATAGTCCTGTCGGGTTTCGCCACCTCTGACTTGAGCGTCGATTTTTGTGATGCTCGT
CAGGGGGGCGGAGCCTATGGAAAAACGCCAGCAACGCGGCCTTTTTACGGTTCCTGGCCTTTTGCTGCGC
CGCGTGCGGCTGCTGGAGATGGCGGACGCGATGGATATGTTCTGCCAAGGGTTGGTTTGCGCATTCACAG
TTCTCCGCAAGAATTGATTGGCTCCAATTCTTGGAGTGGTGAATCCGTTAGCGAGGTGCCGCCGGCTTCC
ATTCAGGTCGAGGTGGCCCGGCTCCATGCACCGCGACGCAACGCGGGGAGGCAGACAAGGTATAGGGCGG
CGCCTACAATCCATGCCAACCCGTTCCATGTGCTCGCCGAGGCGGCATAAATCGCCGTGACGATCAGCGG
TCCAGTGATCGAAGTTAGGCTGGTAAGAGCCGCGAGCGATCCTTGAAGCTGTCCCTGATGGTCGTCATCT
ACCTGCCTGGACAGCATGGCCTGCAACGCGGGCATCCCGATGCCGCCGGAAGCGAGAAGAATCATAATGG
GGAAGGCCATCCAGCCTCGCGTCGCGAACGCCAGCAAGACGTAGCCCAGCGCGTCGGCCGCCATGCCCTG
CTTCATCCCCGTGGCCCGTTGCTCGCGTTTGCTGGCGGTGTCCCCGGAAGAAATATATTTGCATGTCTTT
AGTTCTATGATGACACAAACCCCGCCCAGCGTCTTGTCATTGGCGAATTCGAACACGCAGATGCAGTCGG
GGCGGCGCGGTCCCAGGTCCACTTCGCATATTAAGGTGACGCGTGTGGCCTCGAACACCGAGCGACCCTG
CAGCGACCCGCTTAACAGCGTCAACAGCGTGCCGCAGATCCCGGGCAATGAGATATGAAAAAGCCTGAAC
TCACCGCGACGTCTGTCGAGAAGTTTCTGATCGAAAAGTTCGACAGCGTCTCCGACCTGATGCAGCTCTC
GGAGGGCGAAGAATCTCGTGCTTTCAGCTTCGATGTAGGAGGGCGTGGATATGTCCTGCGGGTAAATAGC
TGCGCCGATGGTTTCTACAAAGATCGTTATGTTTATCGGCACTTTGCATCGGCCGCGCTCCCGATTCCGG
AAGTGCTTGACATTGGGGAATTCAGCGAGAGCCTGACCTATTGCATCTCCCGCCGTGCACAGGGTGTCAC
GTTGCAAGACCTGCCTGAAACCGAACTGCCCGCTGTTCTGCAGCCGGTCGCGGAGGCCATGGATGCGATC
GCTGCGGCCGATCTTAGCCAGACGAGCGGGTTCGGCCCATTCGGACCGCAAGGAATCGGTCAATACACTA
CATGGCGTGATTTCATATGCGCGATTGCTGATCCCCATGTGTATCACTGGCAAACTGTGATGGACGACAC
CGTCAGTGCGTCCGTCGCGCAGGCTCTCGATGAGCTGATGCTTTGGGCCGAGGACTGCCCCGAAGTCCGG
CACCTCGTGCACGCGGATTTCGGCTCCAACAATGTCCTGACGGACAATGGCCGCATAACAGCGGTCATTG
ACTGGAGCGAGGCGATGTTCGGGGATTCCCAATACGAGGTCGCCAACATCTTCTTCTGGAGGCCGTGGTT
GGCTTGTATGGAGCAGCAGACGCGCTACTTCGAGCGGAGGCATCCGGAGCTTGCAGGATCGCCGCGGCTC
CGGGCGTATATGCTCCGCATTGGTCTTGACCAACTCTATCAGAGCTTGGTTGACGGCAATTTCGATGATG
CAGCTTGGGCGCAGGGTCGATGCGACGCAATCGTCCGATCCGGAGCCGGGACTGTCGGGCGTACACAAAT
CGCCCGCAGAAGCGCGGCCGTCTGGACCGATGGCTGTGTAGAAGTACTCGCCGATAGTGGAAACCGACGC
CCCAGCACTCGTCCGAGGGCAAAGGAATAGGGGAGATGGGGGAGGCTAACTGAAACACGGAAGGAGACAA
TACCGGAAGGAACCCGCGCTATGACGGCAATAAAAAGACAGAATAAAACGCACGGGTGTTGGGTCGTTTG
TTCATAAACGCGGGGTTCGGTCCCAGGGCTGGCACTCTGTCGATACCCCACCGAGACCCCATTGGGGCCA
ATACGCCCGCGTTTCTTCCTTTTCCCCACCCCACCCCCCAAGTTCGGGTGAAGGCCCAGGGCTCGCAGCC
AACGTCGGGGCGGCAGGCCCTGCCATAGCCACTGGCCCCGTGGGTTAGGGACGGGGTCCCCCATGGGGAA
TGGTTTATGGTTCGTGGGGGTTATTATTTTGGGCGTTGCGTGGGGTCTGGTCCACGACTGGACTGAGCAG
ACAGACCCATGGTTTTTGGATGGCCTGGGCATGGACCGCATGTACTGGCGCGACACGAACACCGGGCGTC
TGTGGCTGCCAAACACCCCCGACCCCCAAAAACCACCGCGCGGATTTCTGGCGTGCCAAGCTAGTCGACC
AATTCTCATGTTTGACAGCTTATCATCGCAGATCCGGGCAACGTTGTTGCATTGCTGCAGGCGCAGAACT
GGTAGGTATGGAAGATCTATACATTGAATCAATATTGGCAATTAGCCATATTAGTCATTGGTTATATAGC
ATAAATCAATATTGGCTATTGGCCATTGCATACGTTGTATCTATATCATAATATGTACATTTATATTGGC
TCATGTCCAATATGACCGCCATGTTGACATTGATTATTGACTAGTTATTAATAGTAATCAATTACGGGGT
CATTAGTTCATAGCCCATATATGGAGTTCCGCGTTACATAACTTACGGTAAATGGCCCGCCTGGCTGACC
GCCCAACGACCCCCGCCCATTGACGTCAATAATGACGTATGTTCCCATAGTAACGCCAATAGGGACTTTC
CATTGACGTCAATGGGTGGAGTATTTACGGTAAACTGCCCACTTGGCAGTACATCAAGTGTATCATATGC
CAAGTCCGCCCCCTATTGACGTCAATGACGGTAAATGGCCCGCCTGGCATTATGCCCAGTACATGACCTT
ACGGGACTTTCCTACTTGGCAGTACATCTACGTATTAGTCATCGCTATTACCATGGTGATGCGGTTTTGG
CAGTACACCAATGGGCGTGGATAGCGGTTTGACTCACGGGGATTTCCAAGTCTCCACCCCATTGACGTCA
ATGGGAGTTTGTTTTGGCACCAAAATCAACGGGACTTTCCAAAATGTCGTAATAACCCCGCCCCGTTGAC
GCAAATGGGCGGTAGGCGTGTACGGTGGGAGGTCTATATAAGCAGAGCTCGTTTAGTGAACCGTCAGATC
TCTAGAAGCTGGGTACCAGCTGCTAGCGCCACCATGAAGACCATCATCGCCCTGAGCTACATCTTCTGCC
TGGTGTTCGCCGACTACAAGGATGACGACGACGGCAGCCCCGGAGGAGCTGCTGAGAACTCGGACTTCTA
CCTGCCTGGGGATTACCTCCTGGGTGGCCTCTTCTCCCTCCATGCCAACATGAAGGGCATTGTTCACCTT
AACTTCCTGCAGGTGCCCATGTGCAAGGAGTATGAAGTGAAGGTGATAGGCTACAACCTCATGCAGGCCA
TGCGCTTTGCGGTGGAGGAGATCAACAATGACAGCAGCCTGCTGCCTGGTGTGCTGCTGGGCTATGAGAT
CGTGGATGTGTGCTACATCTCCAACAATGTCCAGCCGGTGCTCTACTTCCTGGCACACGAGGACAACCTC
CTTCCCATCCAAGAGGACTACAGTAACTACATTTCCCGTGTGGTGGCTGTCATTGGCCCTGACAACTCCG
AGTCTGTCATGACTGTGGCCAACTTCCTCTCCCTATTTCTCCTTCCACAGATCACCTACAGCGCCATCAG
CGATGAGCTGCGAGACAAGGTGCGCTTCCCGGCTTTGCTGCGTACCACACCCAGCGCCGACCACCACATC
GAGGCCATGGTGCAGCTTATGCTGCACTTCCGCTGGAACTGGATCATTGTGCTGGTGAGCAACGACACCT
ATGGCCGCGACAATGGCCAGCTGCTTGGCGAGCGCGTGGCCCGGCGCGACATCTGCATCGCCTTCCAGGA
GACGCTGCCCACACTGCAGCCCAACCAGAACATGACGTCAGAGGAGCGCCAGCGCCTGGTGACCATTGTG
GACAAGCTGCAGCAGAGCACAGCGCGCGTCGTGGTCGTGTTCTCGCCCGACCTGACCCTGTACCACTTCT
TCAATGAGGTGCTGCGCCAGAACTTCACTGGCGCCGTGTGGATCGCCTCCGAGTCCTGGGCCATCGACCC
GGTCCTGCACAACCTCACGGAGCTGCGCCACTTGGGCACCTTCCTGGGCATCACCATCCAGAGCGTGCCC
ATCCCGGGCTTCAGTGAGTTCCGCGAGTGGGGCCCACAGGCTGGGCCGCCACCCCTCAGCAGGACCAGCC
AGAGCTATACCTGCAACCAGGAGTGCGACAACTGCCTGAACGCCACCTTGTCCTTCAACACCATTCTCAG
GCTCTCTGGGGAGCGTGTCGTCTACAGCGTGTACTCTGCGGTCTATGCTGTGGCCCATGCCCTGCACAGC
CTCCTCGGCTGTGACAAAAGCACCTGCACCAAGAGGGTGGTCTACCCCTGGCAGCTGCTTGAGGAGATCT
GGAAGGTCAACTTCACTCTCCTGGACCACCAAATCTTCTTCGACCCGCAAGGGGACGTGGCTCTGCACTT
GGAGATTGTCCAGTGGCAATGGGACCGGAGCCAGAATCCCTTCCAGAGCGTCGCCTCCTACTACCCCCTG
CAGCGACAGCTGAAGAACATCCAAGACATCTCCTGGCACACCATCAACAACACGATCCCTATGTCCATGT
GTTCCAAGAGGTGCCAGTCAGGGCAAAAGAAGAAGCCTGTGGGCATCCACGTCTGCTGCTTCGAGTGCAT
CGACTGCCTTCCCGGCACCTTCCTCAACCACACTGAAGATGAATATGAATGCCAGGCCTGCCCGAATAAC
GAGTGGTCCTACCAGAGTGAGACCTCCTGCTTCAAGCGGCAGCTGGTCTTCCTGGAATGGCATGAGGCAC
CCACCATCGCTGTGGCCCTGCTGGCCGCCCTGGGCTTCCTCAGCACCCTGGCCATCCTGGTGATATTCTG
GAGGCACTTCCAGACACCCATAGTTCGCTCGGCTGGGGGCCCCATGTGCTTCCTGATGCTGACACTGCTG
CTGGTGGCATACATGGTGGTCCCGGTGTACGTGGGGCCGCCCAAGGTCTCCACCTGCCTCTGCCGCCAGG
CCCTCTTTCCCCTCTGCTTCACAATCTGCATCTCCTGTATCGCCGTGCGTTCTTTCCAGATCGTCTGCGC
CTTCAAGATGGCCAGCCGCTTCCCACGCGCCTACAGCTACTGGGTCCGCTACCAGGGGCCCTACGTCTCT
ATGGCATTTATCACGGTACTCAAAATGGTCATTGTGGTAATTGGCATGCTGGCCACGGGCCTCAGTCCCA
CCACCCGTACTGACCCCGATGACCCCAAGATCACAATTGTCTCCTGTAACCCCAACTACCGCAACAGCCT
GCTGTTCAACACCAGCCTGGACCTGCTGCTCTCAGTGGTGGGTTTCAGCTTCGCCTACATGGGCAAAGAG
CTGCCCACCAACTACAACGAGGCCAAGTTCATCACCCTCAGCATGACCTTCTATTTCACCTCATCCGTCT
CCCTCTGCACCTTCATGTCTGCCTACAGCGGGGTGCTGGTCACCATCGTGGACCTCTTGGTCACTGTGCT
CAACCTCCTGGCCATCAGCCTGGGCTACTTCGGCCCCAAGTGCTACATGATCCTCTTCTACCCGGAGCGC
AACACGCCCGCCTACTTCAACAGCATGATCCAGGGCTACACCATGAGGAGGGACTAGTGACTCGAG
Features (pLannotate 1.2.2; 20 found; start..end, strand, type, name):
     14..148     -  polyA_signal   SV40 poly(A) signal: SV40 polyadenylation signal
    171..253     -  CDS            large T antigen (fragment): large T antigen from SV40 (simian virus 40)
    256..296     +  CDS            rop (fragment): Rop protein, which maintains plasmids at low copy number; rop
    898..2687    -  rep_origin     oriP: Epstein-Barr virus oriP replication origin (Yates et al., 2000)
   2692..2910    -  CDS            gL (fragment): GL_EBVB9 - Experimental evidence at protein level: Swiss-Prot protein existence level 1. The heterodimer glycoprotein H-glycoprotein L is required for the fusion of viral and plasma membranes leading to virus entry into the host cell. Acts as a functional inhibitor of gH and maintains gH in an inhibited form. Upon binding to host integrins, gL dissociates from gH leading to activation of the viral fusion glycoproteins gB and gH. Fusion of EBV with B-lymphocytes requires the additional receptor- binding protein gp42, which forms a complex with gH/gL. The heterodimer gH/gL targets also host EPHA
   2993..4918    -  CDS            EBNA1: Epstein-Barr nuclear antigen 1, also known as EBNA-1 crucial for latent viral infection, and for episomal amplification of vectors containing the oriP origin (Okita et al., 2013)
   4956..5300    -  CDS            BRRF2_EBVB9 (fragment): Protein inferred from homology: Swiss-Prot protein existence level 3. From Epstein-Barr virus (strain B95-8) (HHV-4) (Human herpesvirus 4).
   5303..5326    -  promoter       tet promoter (fragment): E. coli promoter for tetracycline efflux protein gene
   5439..5543    +  promoter       AmpR promoter: bla
   5544..6404    +  CDS            AmpR: β-lactamase; bla; confers resistance to ampicillin, carbenicillin, and related antibiotics
   6575..7163    +  rep_origin     ori: high-copy-number ColE1/pMB1/pBR322/pUC origin of replication
   7353..7697    -  CDS            TcR (fragment): tetracycline efflux protein; tet; confers resistance to tetracycline
   7780..7925    +  promoter       HSV TK promoter: herpes simplex virus thymidine kinase promoter
   7965..8990    +  CDS            HygR: aminoglycoside phosphotransferase from E. coli; aph(4)-Ia; confers resistance to hygromycin
   9055..9103    +  polyA_signal   HSV TK poly(A) signal: herpes simplex virus thymidine kinase polyadenylation signal (Cole and Stacy, 1985)
   9303..9527    +  CDS            gH (fragment): GH_HHV11 - Experimental evidence at protein level: Swiss-Prot protein existence level 1. The heterodimer glycoprotein H-glycoprotein L is required for the fusion of viral and plasma membranes leading to virus entry into the host cell. Following initial binding to host receptor, membrane fusion is mediated by the fusion machinery composed of gB and the heterodimer gH/gL. May also be involved in the fusion between the virion envelope and the outer nuclear membrane during virion morphogenesis. From Human herpesvirus 1 (strain 17) (HHV-1) (Human herpes simplex virus 1).
   9756..10135   +  enhancer       CMV enhancer: human cytomegalovirus immediate early enhancer
  10137..10336   +  promoter       CMV promoter: human cytomegalovirus (CMV) immediate early promoter
  10441..10458   +  CDS            3xFLAG (fragment): three tandem FLAG® epitope tags, followed by an enterokinase cleavage site
  10481..12934   +  CDS            TAS1R2: TS1R2_PAPHA - Experimental evidence at transcript level: Swiss-Prot protein existence level 2. Putative taste receptor. TAS1R2/TAS1R3 recognizes diverse natural and synthetic sweeteners (By similarity). From Papio hamadryas (Hamadryas baboon).
