[The description below was written by a language model from this plasmid's Addgene catalogue record and pLannotate feature annotations shown in this document.]
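Description:
pCEP4-HA-Flag-natT1R2 a22-end_S212N is a mammalian expression plasmid built on the Invitrogen pCEP4 backbone, an Epstein-Barr virus-based episomal vector. The backbone carries the EBV oriP origin together with the EBNA1 coding sequence, which allow the plasmid to persist as an extrachromosomal episome in permissive primate cells. A hygromycin resistance gene flanked by the HSV thymidine kinase promoter and polyadenylation signal provides selection in mammalian cells. In E. coli the plasmid is maintained at high copy through a ColE1/pUC-type origin and selected with ampicillin via the β-lactamase gene. The short fragments annotated as EBV and HSV glycoproteins, BRRF2, SV40 large T antigen, rop and the tetracycline resistance gene and its promoter appear to be remnants of the viral and pBR322-derived segments used to assemble the backbone, not functional genes.

The payload is human T1R2 (TAS1R2), the sweet taste receptor subunit and class C GPCR, cloned between NheI and XhoI sites. It is expressed from the CMV immediate early enhancer and promoter and terminated by the SV40 polyadenylation signal. The native N-terminal 21 residues are deleted and replaced by the influenza hemagglutinin signal peptide followed by a FLAG epitope. The feature table detects the tag only as a short 3xFLAG fragment, consistent with a single tag. The automated annotation matched the coding sequence to a baboon orthologue, but the catalogue record specifies the human gene. The insert also carries an S212N substitution, and the record describes this construct as an expression-enhanced variant. The associated study examined the dimeric architecture of the sweet taste receptor through co-trafficking of its subunits. An N-terminal FLAG tag placed after the signal peptide would be suited to detecting receptor that reaches the cell surface, although the record does not state this use.
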