Addgene plasmid #113951: pCEP4-HA-Flag-natT1R2 a22-end_S212N
Purpose: mammalian expression plasmid for FLAG-tagged human T1R2 with signal peptide of influenza hemagglutinin; expression-enhanced variant
Depositing lab: Erik Procko. Depositing organization: University of Illinois at Urbana-Champaign. Publication: Structural architecture of a dimeric class C GPCR based on co-trafficking of sweet taste receptor subunits. Park J, Selvam B, Sanematsu K, Shigemura N, Shukla D, Procko E. J Biol Chem. 2019 Feb 5. pii: RA118.006173. doi: 10.1074/jbc.RA118.006173. PubMed 30723160.
Backbone
  Vector backbone: pCEP4
  Backbone manufacturer: invitrogen
  Backbone size w/o insert (bp): 10393
  Vector type: Mammalian Expression
  Selectable markers: Hygromycin
Growth in bacteria
  Bacterial resistance: Ampicillin, 100 μg/mL
  Growth temperature: 37°C
  Growth strain: DH5alpha
  Copy number: High Copy
Gene/Insert
  Gene/Insert name: T1R2 (alt names: natT1R2; hT1R2)
  Species: H. sapiens (human)
  Insert size (bp): 2553
  Mutation: delete N-terminal 21 residues, S212N substitution
  GenBank ID: NM_152232.2
  Entrez Gene: TAS1R2 (a.k.a. GPR71, T1R2, TR2)
  Promoter: CMV
  Tag / fusion protein: Signal/leader sequence from influenza hemagglutinin (HA) (N terminal on insert); FLAG (N terminal on insert)
  Cloning method: Restriction Enzyme; 5′ cloning site NheI (not destroyed); 3′ cloning site XhoI (not destroyed)
  Sequencing primers: 5′ CMV_fwd; 3′ EBV_rev
Terms and licenses: Academic/Nonprofit Terms; Industry Terms: Not Available to Industry
How to cite: pCEP4-HA-Flag-natT1R2 a22-end_S212N was a gift from Erik Procko (Addgene plasmid # 113951 ; http://n2t.net/addgene:113951 ; RRID:Addgene_113951)
