>Addgene plasmid #113951 | pCEP4-HA-Flag-natT1R2 a22-end_S212N | addgene partial sequence | sequence record 224098 | Addgene Partial NGS Result
GCCCTGCTTCATCCCCGTGGCCCGTTGCTCGCGTTTGCTGGCGGTGTCCCCGGAAGAAATATATTTGCAT
GTCTTTAGTTCTATGATGACACAAACCCCGCCCAGCGTCTTGTCATTGGCGAATTCGAACACGCAGATGC
AGTCGGGGCGGCGCGGTCCGAGGTCCACTTCGCATATTAAGGTGACGCGTGTGGCCTCGAACACCGAGCG
ACCCTGCAGCGACCCGCTTAACAGCGTCAACAGCGTGCCGCAGATCCCGGGGGGCAATGAGATATGAAAA
AGCCTGAACTCACCGCGACGTCTGTCGAGAAGTTTCTGATCGAAAAGTTCGACAGCGTCTCCGACCTGAT
GCAGCTCTCGGAGGGCGAAGAATCTCGTGCTTTCAGCTTCGATGTAGGAGGGCGTGGATATGTCCTGCGG
GTAAATAGCTGCGCCGATGGTTTCTACAAAGATCGTTATGTTTATCGGCACTTTGCATCGGCCGCGCTCC
CGATTCCGGAAGTGCTTGACATTGGGGAATTCAGCGAGAGCCTGACCTATTGCATCTCCCGCCGTGCACA
GGGTGTCACGTTGCAAGACCTGCCTGAAACCGAACTGCCCGCTGTTCTGCAGCCGGTCGCGGAGGCCATG
GATGCGATCGCTGCGGCCGATCTTAGCCAGACGAGCGGGTTCGGCCCATTCGGACCGCAAGGAATCGGTC
AATACACTACATGGCGTGATTTCATATGCGCGATTGCTGATCCCCATGTGTATCACTGGCAAACTGTGAT
GGACGACACCGTCAGTGCGTCCGTCGCGCAGGCTCTCGATGAGCTGATGCTTTGGGCCGAGGACTGCCCC
GAAGTCCGGCACCTCGTGCACGCGGATTTCGGCTCCAACAATGTCCTGACGGACAATGGCCGCATAACAG
CGGTCATTGACTGGAGCGAGGCGATGTTCGGGGATTCCCAATACGAGGTCGCCAACATCTTCTTCTGGAG
GCCGTGGTTGGCTTGTATGGAGCAGCAGACGCGCTACTTCGAGCGGAGGCATCCGGAGCTTGCAGGATCG
CCGCGGCTCCGGGCGTATATGCTCCGCATTGGTCTTGACCAACTCTATCAGAGCTTGGTTGACGGCAATT
TCGATGATGCAGCTTGGGCGCAGGGTCGATGCGACGCAATCGTCCGATCCGGAGCCGGGACTGTCGGGCG
TACACAAATCGCCCGCAGAAGCGCGGCCGTCTGGACCGATGGCTGTGTAGAAGTACTCGCCGATAGTGGA
AACCGACGCCCCAGCACTCGTCCGGATCGGGAGATGGGGGAGGCTAACTGAAACACGGAAGGAGACAATA
CCGGAAGGAACCCGCGCTATGACGGCAATAAAAAGACAGAATAAAACGCACGGGTGTTGGGTCGTTTGTT
CATAAACGCGGGGTTCGGTCCCAGGGCTGGCACTCTGTCGATACCCCACCGAGACCCCATTGGGGCCAAT
ACGCCCGCGTTTCTTCCTTTTCCCCACCCCACCCCCCAAGTTCGGGTGAAGGCCCAGGGCTCGCAGCCAA
CGTCGGGGCGGCAGGCCCTGCCATAGCCACTGGCCCCGTGGGTTAGGGACGGGGTCCCCCATGGGGAATG
GTTTATGGTTCGTGGGGGTTATTATTTTGGGCGTTGCGTGGGGTCAGGTCCACGACTGGACTGAGCAGAC
AGACCCATGGTTTTTGGATGGCCTGGGCATGGACCGCATGTACTGGCGCGACACGAACACCGGGCGTCTG
TGGCTGCCAAACACCCCCGACCCCCAAAAACCACCGCGCGGATTTCTGGCGTGCCAAGCTAGTCGACCAA
TTCTCATGTTTGACAGCTTATCATCGCAGATCCGGGCAACGTTGTTGCCATTGCTGCAGGCGCAGAACTG
GTAGGTATGGAAGATCTATACATTGAATCAATATTGGCAATTAGCCATATTAGTCATTGGTTATATAGCA
TAAATCAATATTGGCTATTGGCCATTGCATACGTTGTATCTATATCATAATATGTACATTTATATTGGCT
CATGTCCAATATGACCGCCATGTTGACATTGATTATTGACTAGTTATTAATAGTAATCAATTACGGGGTC
ATTAGTTCATAGCCCATATATGGAGTTCCGCGTTACATAACTTACGGTAAATGGCCCGCCTGGCTGACCG
CCCAACGACCCCCGCCCATTGACGTCAATAATGACGTATGTTCCCATAGTAACGCCAATAGGGACTTTCC
ATTGACGTCAATGGGTGGAGTATTTACGGTAAACTGCCCACTTGGCAGTACATCAAGTGTATCATATGCC
AAGTCCGCCCCCTATTGACGTCAATGACGGTAAATGGCCCGCCTGGCATTATGCCCAGTACATGACCTTA
CGGGACTTTCCTACTTGGCAGTACATCTACGTATTAGTCATCGCTATTACCATGGTGATGCGGTTTTGGC
AGTACACCAATGGGCGTGGATAGCGGTTTGACTCACGGGGATTTCCAAGTCTCCACCCCATTGACGTCAA
TGGGAGTTTGTTTTGGCACCAAAATCAACGGGACTTTCCAAAATGTCGTAATAACCCCGCCCCGTTGACG
CAAATGGGCGGTAGGCGTGTACGGTGGGAGGTCTATATAAGCAGAGCTCGTTTAGTGAACCGTCAGATCT
CTAGAAGCTGGGTACCAGCTGCTAGCGCCACCATGAAGACCATCATCGCCCTGAGCTACATCTTCTGCCT
GGTGTTCGCCGACTACAAGGATGACGACGACGGCAGCCCCGGAGGAGCTGCTGAGAACTCGGACTTCTAC
CTGCCTGGGGATTACCTCCTGGGTGGCCTCTTCTCCCTCCATGCCAACATGAAGGGCATTGTTCACCTTA
ACTTCCTGCAGGTGCCCATGTGCAAGGAGTATGAAGTGAAGGTGATAGGCTACAACCTCATGCAGGCCAT
GCGCTTTGCGGTGGAGGAGATCAACAATGACAGCAGCCTGCTGCCTGGTGTGCTGCTGGGCTATGAGATC
GTGGATGTGTGCTACATCTCCAACAATGTCCAGCCGGTGCTCTACTTCCTGGCACACGAGGACAACCTCC
TTCCCATCCAAGAGGACTACAGTAACTACATTTCCCGTGTGGTGGCTGTCATTGGCCCTGACAACTCCGA
GTCTGTCATGACTGTGGCCAACTTCCTCTCCCTATTTCTCCTTCCACAGATCACCTACAGCGCCATCAGC
GATGAGCTGCGAGACAAGGTGCGCTTCCCGGCTTTGCTGCGTACCACACCCAGCGCCGACCACCACATCG
AGGCCATGGTGCAGCTTATGCTGCACTTCCGCTGGAACTGGATCATTGTGCTGGTGAGCAACGACACCTA
TGGCCGCGACAATGGCCAGCTGCTTGGCGAGCGCGTGGCCCGGCGCGACATCTGCATCGCCTTCCAGGAG
ACGCTGCCCACACTGCAGCCCAACCAGAACATGACGTCAGAGGAGCGCCAGCGCCTGGTGACCATTGTGG
ACAAGCTGCAGCAGAGCACAGCGCGCGTCGTGGTCGTGTTCTCGCCCGACCTGACCCTGTACCACTTCTT
CAATGAGGTGCTGCGCCAGAACTTCACTGGCGCCGTGTGGATCGCCTCCGAGTCCTGGGCCATCGACCCG
GTCCTGCACAACCTCACGGAGCTGCGCCACTTGGGCACCTTCCTGGGCATCACCATCCAGAGCGTGCCCA
TCCCGGGCTTCAGTGAGTTCCGCGAGTGGGGCCCACAGGCTGGGCCGCCACCCCTCAGCAGGACCAGCCA
GAGCTATACCTGCAACCAGGAGTGCGACAACTGCCTGAACGCCACCTTGTCCTTCAACACCATTCTCAGG
CTCTCTGGGGAGCGTGTCGTCTACAGCGTGTACTCTGCGGTCTATGCTGTGGCCCATGCCCTGCACAGCC
TCCTCGGCTGTGACAAAAGCACCTGCACCAAGAGGGTGGTCTACCCCTGGCAGCTGCTTGAGGAGATCTG
GAAGGTCAACTTCACTCTCCTGGACCACCAAATCTTCTTCGACCCGCAAGGGGACGTGGCTCTGCACTTG
GAGATTGTCCAGTGGCAATGGGACCGGAGCCAGAATCCCTTCCAGAGCGTCGCCTCCTACTACCCCCTGC
AGCGACAGCTGAAGAACATCCAAGACATCTCCTGGCACACCATCAACAACACGATCCCTATGTCCATGTG
TTCCAAGAGGTGCCAGTCAGGGCAAAAGAAGAAGCCTGTGGGCATCCACGTCTGCTGCTTCGAGTGCATC
GACTGCCTTCCCGGCACCTTCCTCAACCACACTGAAGATGAATATGAATGCCAGGCCTGCCCGAATAACG
AGTGGTCCTACCAGAGTGAGACCTCCTGCTTCAAGCGGCAGCTGGTCTTCCTGGAATGGCATGAGGCACC
CACCATCGCTGTGGCCCTGCTGGCCGCCCTGGGCTTCCTCAGCACCCTGGCCATCCTGGTGATATTCTGG
AGGCACTTCCAGACACCCATAGTTCGCTCGGCTGGGGGCCCCATGTGCTTCCTGATGCTGACACTGCTGC
TGGTGGCATACATGGTGGTCCCGGTGTACGTGGGGCCGCCCAAGGTCTCCACCTGCCTCTGCCGCCAGGC
CCTCTTTCCCCTCTGCTTCACAATCTGCATCTCCTGTATCGCCGTGCGTTCTTTCCAGATCGTCTGCGCC
TTCAAGATGGCCAGCCGCTTCCCACGCGCCTACAGCTACTGGGTCCGCTACCAGGGGCCCTACGTCTCTA
TGGCATTTATCACGGTACTCAAAATGGTCATTGTGGTAATTGGCATGCTGGCCACGGGCCTCAGTCCCAC
CACCCGTACTGACCCCGATGACCCCAAGATCACAATTGTCTCCTGTAACCCCAACTACCGCAACAGCCTG
CTGTTCAACACCAGCCTGGACCTGCTGCTCTCAGTGGTGGGTTTCAGCTTCGCCTACATGGGCAAAGAGC
TGCCCACCAACTACAACGAGGCCAAGTTCATCACCCTCAGCATGACCTTCTATTTCACCTCATCCGTCTC
CCTCTGCACCTTCATGTCTGCCTACAGCGGGGTGCTGGTCACCATCGTGGACCTCTTGGTCACTGTGCTC
AACCTCCTGGCCATCAGCCTGGGCTACTTCGGCCCCAAGTGCTACATGATCCTCTTCTACCCGGAGCGCA
ACACGCCCGCCTACTTCAACAGCATGATCCAGGGCTACACCATGAGGAGGGACTAGTGACTCGAGGCCGG
CAAGGCCGGATCCAGACATGATAAGATACATTGATGAGTTTGGACAAACCACAACTAGAATGCAGTGAAA
AAAATGCTTTATTTGTGAAATTTGTGATGCTATTGCTTTATTTGTAACCATTATAAGCTGCAATAAACAA
GTTAACAACAACAATTGCATTCATTTTATGTTTCAGGTTCAGGGGGAGGTGTGGGAGGTTTTTTAAAGCA
AGTAAAACCTCTACAAATGTGGTATGGCTGATTATGATCCGGCTGCCTCGCGCGTTTCGGTGATGACGGT
GAAAACCTCTGACACATGCAGCTCCCGGAGACGGTCACAGCTTGTCTGTAAGCGGATGCCGGGAGCAGAC
AAGCCCGTCAGGGCGCGTCAGCGGGTGTTGGCGGGTGTCGGGGCGCAGCCATGA
